Addgene plasmid #124102: pAAV-UbC-mNeonGreen
Purpose: Expression of the fluorescent protein mNeonGreen in mammalian cells
Depositing lab: Pantelis Tsoulfas. Depositing organization: University of Miami.
Backbone
  Vector backbone: pAAV-UbC
  Backbone manufacturer: Chung K-H et al., Polycistronic RNA polymerase II expression vectors for RNA interference based on BIC/miR-155. NAR 2006 vol 24
  Backbone size w/o insert (bp): 5162
  Total vector size (bp): 5897
  Modifications to backbone: The anti-luciferase cassette was deleted and eGFP was replaced with mNeonGreen
  Vector type: Mammalian Expression, AAV
Growth in bacteria
  Bacterial resistance: Ampicillin, 100 μg/mL
  Growth temperature: 37°C
  Growth strain: NEB Stable
  Copy number: High Copy
Gene/Insert
  Gene/Insert name: mNeonGreen
  Species: Synthetic; Branchiostoma lanceolatum
  Insert size (bp): 735
  Mutation: Codon usage was optimized for Homo Sapiens
  GenBank ID: KC295282.1
  Promoter: UbC
  Cloning method: Restriction Enzyme; 5′ cloning site HindIII (not destroyed); 3′ cloning site XhoI (not destroyed)
  Sequencing primers: 5′ Common sequencing primers pCAG-F
Resource information
  A portion of this plasmid was derived from a plasmid made by: The gene was synthesized to match the Human codon usage.
Terms and licenses: Academic/Nonprofit Terms; Industry Terms: Not Available to Industry
How to cite: pAAV-UbC-mNeonGreen was a gift from Pantelis Tsoulfas (Addgene plasmid # 124102 ; http://n2t.net/addgene:124102 ; RRID:Addgene_124102)
