[The description below was written by a language model from this plasmid's Addgene catalogue record and pLannotate feature annotations shown in this document.]
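Description:
pAAV-UbC-mNeonGreen is an adeno-associated virus transfer plasmid for constitutive expression of the green/yellow fluorescent protein mNeonGreen in mammalian cells, either by direct transfection or after packaging into recombinant AAV. It is built on the pAAV-UbC backbone, from which an anti-luciferase RNAi cassette was deleted and eGFP was replaced by mNeonGreen. In bacteria it is maintained by a high-copy ColE1/pUC-type origin and selected with ampicillin through the bla gene and its own promoter. A filamentous phage origin (annotated as f1 or M13 depending on the sequence record) and small remnants of pBR322 bom and rop are also present in the backbone.

The expression cassette lies between two AAV2 inverted terminal repeats, which provide the cis signals needed for replication and encapsidation of the intervening DNA when rep, cap and helper functions are supplied in trans. Within the ITRs, the human ubiquitin C promoter drives broad, constitutive transcription. It is followed by a rabbit β-globin intron, an element commonly included to improve transcript processing and expression, then the mNeonGreen coding sequence and a human growth hormone polyadenylation signal. The mNeonGreen gene, originally derived from Branchiostoma lanceolatum, was synthesized with human-optimized codons and cloned between HindIII and XhoI sites that remain intact.

The depositor sequence (5,897 bp) shows both ITRs intact, whereas the repository's sequencing result (5,893 nt) annotates the upstream ITR only as short fragments. This may reflect the difficulty of sequencing these repeats or partial ITR loss. The construct serves as a fluorescent marker or tracer vector for labelling transduced cells.
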