Features (pLannotate 1.2.2; 15 found; start..end, strand, type, name):
      1..141     -  repeat_region  AAV2 ITR: inverted terminal repeat of adeno-associated virus serotype 2 inverted
    150..549     +  promoter       UbC promoter: human ubiquitin C promoter
    727..1281    +  promoter       UbC promoter (fragment): human ubiquitin C promoter
   1311..1556    +  intron         β-globin intron (fragment): intron from rabbit β-globin gene
   1567..1831    +  intron         β-globin intron (fragment): intron from rabbit β-globin gene
   1888..2595    +  CDS            mNeonGreen: mNeonGreen is a basic (constitutively fluorescent) green/yellow fluorescent protein published in 2013, derived from Branchiostoma lanceolatum. It is reported to be a very rapidly-maturing monomer with moderate acid sensitivity.
   2644..3120    +  polyA_signal   hGH poly(A) signal: human growth hormone polyadenylation signal
   3160..3300    +  repeat_region  AAV2 ITR: inverted terminal repeat of adeno-associated virus serotype 2 inverted
   3305..3356    -  misc_feature   bom (fragment): basis of mobility region from pBR322
   3375..3755    +  rep_origin     M13 ori (sequence partly withheld): M13 bacteriophage origin of replication; arrow indicates direction of (+) strand synthesis
   3831..3880    -  misc_feature   bom (fragment): basis of mobility region from pBR322
   3982..4017    -  CDS            rop (fragment): Rop protein, which maintains plasmids at low copy number; rop
   4112..4216    +  promoter       AmpR promoter: bla
   4217..5077    +  CDS            AmpR: β-lactamase; bla; confers resistance to ampicillin, carbenicillin, and related antibiotics
   5248..5836    +  rep_origin     ori: high-copy-number ColE1/pMB1/pBR322/pUC origin of replication
>Addgene plasmid #124102 | pAAV-UbC-mNeonGreen | depositor full sequence | sequence record 236166 | pAAV-UbC-mNeonGreen sequence 5897 bps
CCTGCAGGCAGCTGCGCGCTCGCTCGCTCACTGAGGCCGCCCGGGCAAAGCCCGGGCGTCGGGCGACCTT
TGGTCGCCCGGCCTCAGTGAGCGAGCGAGCGCGCAGAGAGGGAGTGGCCAACTCCATCACTAGGGGTTCC
TGCGGCCGCGGCCTCCGCGCCGGGTTTTGGCGCCTCCCGCGGGCGCCCCCCTCCTCACGGCGAGCGCTGC
CACGTCAGACGAAGGGCGCAGCGAGCGTCCTGATCCTTCCGCCCGGACGCTCAGGACAGCGGCCCGCTGC
TCATAAGACTCGGCCTTAGAACCCCAGTATCAGCAGAAGGACATTTTAGGACGGGACTTGGGTGACTCTA
GGGCACTGGTTTTCTTTCCAGAGAGCGGAACAGGCGAGGAAAAGTAGTCCCTTCTCGGCGATTCTGCGGA
GGGATCTCCGTGGGGCGGTGAACGCCGATGATTATATAAGGACGCGCCGGGTGTGGCACAGCTAGTTCCG
TCGCAGCCGGGATTTGGGTCGCGGTTCTTGTTTGTGGATCGCTGTGATCGTCACTTGGTGAGTAGCGGGC
TGCTGGGCTGGCCGGGGCTTTCGTGGCCGCCGGGCCGCTCGGTGGGACGGAAGCGTGTGGAGAGACCGCC
AAGGGCTGTAGTCTGGGTCCGCGAGCAAGGTTGCCCTGAACTGGGGGTTGGGGGGAGCGCAGCAAAATGG
CGGCTGTTCCCGAGTCTTGAATAGAACCTTCGCTAATGCGGGAAAGCTCTTATTCGGGTGAGATGGGCTG
GGGCACCATCTGGGGACCCTGACGTGAAGTTTGTCACTGACTGGAGAACTCGGTTTGTCGTCTGTTGCGG
GGGCGGCAGTTATGGCGGTGCCGTTGGGCAGTGCACCCGTACCTTTGGGAGCGCGCGCCCTCGTCGTGTC
GTGACGTCACCCGTTCTGTTGGCTTATAATGCAGGGTGGGGCCACCTGCCGGTAGGTGTGCGGTAGGCTT
TTCTCCGTCGCAGGACGCAGGGTTCGGGCCTAGGGTAGGCTCTCCTGAATCGACAGGCGCCGGACCTCTG
GTGAGGGGAGGGATAAGTGAGGCGTCAGTTTCTTTGGTCGGTTTTATGTACCTATCTTCTTAAGTAGCTG
AAGCTCCGGTTTTGAACTATGCGCTCGGGGTTGGCGAGTGTGTTTTGTGAAGTTTTTTAGGCACCTTTGA
AATGTAATCATTTGGGTCAATATGTAATTTTCAGTGTTAGACTAGTAAATTGTCCGCTAAATTCTGGCCG
TTTTTGGCTTTTTTGTTAGACGAAGCTAAGGCGCGCCTGAGAACTTCAGGGTGAGTTTGGGGACCCTTGA
TTGTTCTTTCTTTTTCGCTATTGTAAAATTCATGTTATATGGAGGGGGCAAAGTTTTCAGGGTGTTGTTT
AGAATGGGAAGATGTCCCTTGTATCACCATGCATGGACCCTCATGATAATTTTGTTTCTTTCACTTTCTA
CTCTGTTGACAACCATTGTCTCCTCTTATTTTCTTTTCATTTTCTGTAACTTTTTCGTTAAACTTTAGCT
TGCATTTGTAACGAATCGATTCTAGACAATCAGGGTATATTATATTGTACTTCAGCACAGTTTTAGAGAA
CAATTGTTATAATTAAATGATAAGGTAGAATATTTCTGCATATAAATTCTGGCTGGCGTGGAAATATTCT
TATTGGTAGAAACAACTACATCCTGGTCATCATCCTGCCTTTCTCTTTATGGTTACAATGATATACACTG
TTTGAGATGAGGATAAAATACTCTGAGTCCAAACCGGGCCCCTCTGCTAACCATGTTCATGCCTTCTTCT
TTTTCCTACAGCTCCTGGGCAACGTGCTGGTTATTGTGCTGTCTCATCAAAGCTTGGATCCGCCACCATG
GTTTCCAAGGGCGAAGAGGACAATATGGCCAGCCTGCCTGCCACACACGAGCTGCACATCTTTGGCAGCA
TCAACGGCGTGGACTTCGACATGGTTGGACAAGGCACCGGCAATCCCAACGACGGCTACGAGGAACTGAA
CCTGAAGTCCACAAAGGGCGACCTGCAGTTCAGCCCTTGGATTCTGGTGCCTCACATCGGCTACGGCTTC
CACCAGTACCTGCCTTATCCTGACGGCATGAGCCCTTTTCAGGCCGCCATGGTGGATGGCTCTGGCTACC
AGGTTCACCGGACCATGCAGTTTGAAGATGGCGCCAGCCTGACCGTGAACTACAGATACACATACGAGGG
CAGCCACATCAAAGGCGAGGCCCAAGTGAAAGGCACAGGCTTTCCAGCCGATGGACCCGTGATGACCAAT
AGCCTGACAGCCGCCGACTGGTGCAGAAGCAAGAAAACATACCCCAACGACAAGACCATCATCAGCACCT
TCAAGTGGTCCTACACCACCGGCAACGGCAAGAGATACAGAAGCACCGCCAGAACCACCTACACCTTCGC
CAAACCTATGGCCGCCAACTACCTGAAGAACCAGCCTATGTACGTGTTCCGCAAGACCGAGCTGAAGCAC
AGCAAGACAGAACTGAACTTCAAAGAGTGGCAGAAAGCCTTCACCGACGTGATGGGCATGGACGAGCTGT
ATAAGTAGGCTAGCCTCGAGTCTAGAGTTAACGGCATATTGGCCAGATCCTACGGGTGGCATCCCTGTGA
CCCCTCCCCAGTGCCTCTCCTGGCCCTGGAAGTTGCCACTCCAGTGCCCACCAGCCTTGTCCTAATAAAA
TTAAGTTGCATCATTTTGTCTGACTAGGTGTCCTTCTATAATATTATGGGGTGGAGGGGGGTGGTATGGA
GCAAGGGGCAAGTTGGGAAGACAACCTGTAGGGCCTGCGGGGTCTATTGGGAACCAAGCTGGAGTGCAGT
GGCACAATCTTGGCTCACTGCAATCTCCGCCTCCTGGGTTCAAGCGATTCTCCTGCCTCAGCCTCCCGAG
TTGTTGGGATTCCAGGCATGCATGACCAGGCTCAGCTAATTTTTGTTTTTTTGGTAGAGACGGGGTTTCA
CCATATTGGCCAGGCTGGTCTCCAACTCCTAATCTCAGGTGATCTACCCACCTTGGCCTCCCAAATTGCT
GGGATTACAGGCGTGAACCACTGCTCCCTTCCCTGTCCTTCTGATTTTGTAGGTAACCACGTGCGGACCG
AGCGGCCGCAGGAACCCCTAGTGATGGAGTTGGCCACTCCCTCTCTGCGCGCTCGCTCGCTCACTGAGGC
CGGGCGACCAAAGGTCGCCCGACGCCCGGGCTTTGCCCGGGCGGCCTCAGTGAGCGAGCGAGCGCGCAGC
TGCCTGCAGGGGCGCCTGATGCGGTATTTTCTCCTTACGCATCTGTGCGGTATTTCACACCGCATA
[142 nt withheld, positions 3357-3498]
C
[141 nt withheld, positions 3500-3640]
CCTTTGACGTTGGAGTCCACGTTCTTT
[37 nt withheld, positions 3668-3704]
ACCCTATCTCGGGCTATTCTTTTGATTTATAAGGGATTTTGCCGATTTCGGCCTATTGGTTAAAAAATGA
GCTGATTTAACAAAAATTTAACGCGAATTTTAACAAAATATTAACGTTTACAATTTTATGGTGCACTCTC
AGTACAATCTGCTCTGATGCCGCATAGTTAAGCCAGCCCCGACACCCGCCAACACCCGCTGACGCGCCCT
GACGGGCTTGTCTGCTCCCGGCATCCGCTTACAGACAAGCTGTGACCGTCTCCGGGAGCTGCATGTGTCA
GAGGTTTTCACCGTCATCACCGAAACGCGCGAGACGAAAGGGCCTCGTGATACGCCTATTTTTATAGGTT
AATGTCATGATAATAATGGTTTCTTAGACGTCAGGTGGCACTTTTCGGGGAAATGTGCGCGGAACCCCTA
TTTGTTTATTTTTCTAAATACATTCAAATATGTATCCGCTCATGAGACAATAACCCTGATAAATGCTTCA
ATAATATTGAAAAAGGAAGAGTATGAGTATTCAACATTTCCGTGTCGCCCTTATTCCCTTTTTTGCGGCA
TTTTGCCTTCCTGTTTTTGCTCACCCAGAAACGCTGGTGAAAGTAAAAGATGCTGAAGATCAGTTGGGTG
CACGAGTGGGTTACATCGAACTGGATCTCAACAGCGGTAAGATCCTTGAGAGTTTTCGCCCCGAAGAACG
TTTTCCAATGATGAGCACTTTTAAAGTTCTGCTATGTGGCGCGGTATTATCCCGTATTGACGCCGGGCAA
GAGCAACTCGGTCGCCGCATACACTATTCTCAGAATGACTTGGTTGAGTACTCACCAGTCACAGAAAAGC
ATCTTACGGATGGCATGACAGTAAGAGAATTATGCAGTGCTGCCATAACCATGAGTGATAACACTGCGGC
CAACTTACTTCTGACAACGATCGGAGGACCGAAGGAGCTAACCGCTTTTTTGCACAACATGGGGGATCAT
GTAACTCGCCTTGATCGTTGGGAACCGGAGCTGAATGAAGCCATACCAAACGACGAGCGTGACACCACGA
TGCCTGTAGCAATGGCAACAACGTTGCGCAAACTATTAACTGGCGAACTACTTACTCTAGCTTCCCGGCA
ACAATTAATAGACTGGATGGAGGCGGATAAAGTTGCAGGACCACTTCTGCGCTCGGCCCTTCCGGCTGGC
TGGTTTATTGCTGATAAATCTGGAGCCGGTGAGCGTGGGTCTCGCGGTATCATTGCAGCACTGGGGCCAG
ATGGTAAGCCCTCCCGTATCGTAGTTATCTACACGACGGGGAGTCAGGCAACTATGGATGAACGAAATAG
ACAGATCGCTGAGATAGGTGCCTCACTGATTAAGCATTGGTAACTGTCAGACCAAGTTTACTCATATATA
CTTTAGATTGATTTAAAACTTCATTTTTAATTTAAAAGGATCTAGGTGAAGATCCTTTTTGATAATCTCA
TGACCAAAATCCCTTAACGTGAGTTTTCGTTCCACTGAGCGTCAGACCCCGTAGAAAAGATCAAAGGATC
TTCTTGAGATCCTTTTTTTCTGCGCGTAATCTGCTGCTTGCAAACAAAAAAACCACCGCTACCAGCGGTG
GTTTGTTTGCCGGATCAAGAGCTACCAACTCTTTTTCCGAAGGTAACTGGCTTCAGCAGAGCGCAGATAC
CAAATACTGTCCTTCTAGTGTAGCCGTAGTTAGGCCACCACTTCAAGAACTCTGTAGCACCGCCTACATA
CCTCGCTCTGCTAATCCTGTTACCAGTGGCTGCTGCCAGTGGCGATAAGTCGTGTCTTACCGGGTTGGAC
TCAAGACGATAGTTACCGGATAAGGCGCAGCGGTCGGGCTGAACGGGGGGTTCGTGCACACAGCCCAGCT
TGGAGCGAACGACCTACACCGAACTGAGATACCTACAGCGTGAGCTATGAGAAAGCGCCACGCTTCCCGA
AGGGAGAAAGGCGGACAGGTATCCGGTAAGCGGCAGGGTCGGAACAGGAGAGCGCACGAGGGAGCTTCCA
GGGGGAAACGCCTGGTATCTTTATAGTCCTGTCGGGTTTCGCCACCTCTGACTTGAGCGTCGATTTTTGT
GATGCTCGTCAGGGGGGCGGAGCCTATGGAAAAACGCCAGCAACGCGGCCTTTTTACGGTTCCTGGCCTT
TTGCTGGCCTTTTGCTCACATGT
