Features (pLannotate 1.2.2; 16 found; start..end, strand, type, name):
     22..421     +  promoter       UbC promoter: human ubiquitin C promoter
    599..1154    +  promoter       UbC promoter (fragment): human ubiquitin C promoter
   1184..1429    +  intron         β-globin intron (fragment): intron from rabbit β-globin gene
   1435..1699    +  intron         β-globin intron (fragment): intron from rabbit β-globin gene
   1755..2462    +  CDS            mNeonGreen: mNeonGreen is a basic (constitutively fluorescent) green/yellow fluorescent protein published in 2013, derived from Branchiostoma lanceolatum. It is reported to be a very rapidly-maturing monomer with moderate acid sensitivity.
   2510..2986    +  polyA_signal   hGH poly(A) signal: human growth hormone polyadenylation signal
   3026..3166    +  repeat_region  AAV2 ITR: inverted terminal repeat of adeno-associated virus serotype 2 inverted
   3171..3222    -  misc_feature   bom (fragment): basis of mobility region from pBR322
   3241..3696    +  rep_origin     f1 ori (sequence partly withheld): f1 bacteriophage origin of replication; arrow indicates direction of (+) strand synthesis
   3697..3746    -  misc_feature   bom (fragment): basis of mobility region from pBR322
   3848..3883    -  CDS            rop (fragment): Rop protein, which maintains plasmids at low copy number; rop
   3978..4082    +  promoter       AmpR promoter: bla
   4083..4943    +  CDS            AmpR: β-lactamase; bla; confers resistance to ampicillin, carbenicillin, and related antibiotics
   5114..5702    +  rep_origin     ori: high-copy-number ColE1/pMB1/pBR322/pUC origin of replication
   5775..5802    +  repeat_region  AAV2 ITR (fragment): inverted terminal repeat of adeno-associated virus serotype 2 inverted
   5831..5858    +  repeat_region  AAV2 ITR (fragment): inverted terminal repeat of adeno-associated virus serotype 2 inverted
>Addgene plasmid #124102 | pAAV-UbC-mNeonGreen | addgene full sequence | sequence record 240595 | Addgene NGS Result
GCGGCCGCACGCGTTTAAACTGGCCTCCGCGCCGGGTTTTGGCGCCTCCCGCGGGCGCCCCCCTCCTCAC
GGCGAGCGCTGCCACGTCAGACGAAGGGCGCAGCGAGCGTCCTGATCCTTCCGCCCGGACGCTCAGGACA
GCGGCCCGCTGCTCATAAGACTCGGCCTTAGAACCCCAGTATCAGCAGAAGGACATTTTAGGACGGGACT
TGGGTGACTCTAGGGCACTGGTTTTCTTTCCAGAGAGCGGAACAGGCGAGGAAAAGTAGTCCCTTCTCGG
CGATTCTGCGGAGGGATCTCCGTGGGGCGGTGAACGCCGATGATTATATAAGGACGCGCCGGGTGTGGCA
CAGCTAGTTCCGTCGCAGCCGGGATTTGGGTCGCGGTTCTTGTTTGTGGATCGCTGTGATCGTCACTTGG
TGAGTAGCGGGCTGCTGGGCTGGCCGGGGCTTTCGTGGCCGCCGGGCCGCTCGGTGGGACGGAAGCGTGT
GGAGAGACCGCCAAGGGCTGTAGTCTGGGTCCGCGAGCAAGGTTGCCCTGAACTGGGGGTTGGGGGGAGC
GCAGCAAAATGGCGGCTGTTCCCGAGTCTTGAATAGAACCTTCGCTAATGCGGGAAAGCTCTTATTCGGG
TGAGATGGGCTGGGGCACCATCTGGGGACCCTGACGTGAAGTTTGTCACTGACTGGAGAACTCGGTTTGT
CGTCTGTTGCGGGGGCGGCAGTTATGGCGGTGCCGTTGGGCAGTGCACCCGTACCTTTGGGAGCGCGCGC
CCTCGTCGTGTCGTGACGTCACCCGTTCTGTTGGCTTATAATGCAGGGTGGGGCCACCTGCCGGTAGGTG
TGCGGTAGGCTTTTCTCCGTCGCAGGACGCAGGGTTCGGGCCTAGGGTAGGCTCTCCTGAATCGACAGGC
GCCGGACCTCTGGTGAGGGGAGGGATAAGTGAGGCGTCAGTTTCTTTGGTCGGTTTTATGTACCTATCTT
CTTAAGTAGCTGAAGCTCCGGTTTTGAACTATGCGCTCGGGGTTGGCGAGTGTGTTTTGTGAAGTTTTTT
AGGCACCTTTTGAAATGTAATCATTTGGGTCAATATGTAATTTTCAGTGTTAGACTAGTAAATTGTCCGC
TAAATTCTGGCCGTTTTTGGCTTTTTTGTTAGACGAAGCTAAGGCGCGCCTGAGAACTTCAGGGTGAGTT
TGGGGACCCTTGATTGTTCTTTCTTTTTCGCTATTGTAAAATTCATGTTATATGGAGGGGGCAAAGTTTT
CAGGGTGTTGTTTAGAATGGGAAGATGTCCCTTGTATCACCATGCATGGACCCTCATGATAATTTTGTTT
CTTTCACTTTCTACTCTGTTGACAACCATTGTCTCCTCTTATTTTCTTTTCATTTTCTGTAACTTTTTCG
TTAAACTTTAGCTTGCATTTGTAACGAATCTAGACAATCAGGGTATATTATATTGTACTTCAGCACAGTT
TTAGAGAACAATTGTTATAATTAAATGATAAGGTAGAATATTTCTGCATATAAATTCTGGCTGGCGTGGA
AATATTCTTATTGGTAGAAACAACTACATCCTGGTCATCATCCTGCCTTTCTCTTTATGGTTACAATGAT
ATACACTGTTTGAGATGAGGATAAAATACTCTGAGTCCAAACCGGGCCCCTCTGCTAACCATGTTCATGC
CTTCTTCTTTTTCCTACAGCTCCTGGGCAACGTGCTGGTTATTGTGCTGTCTCATCAAGCTTGGATCCGC
CACCATGGTTTCCAAGGGCGAAGAGGACAATATGGCCAGCCTGCCTGCCACACACGAGCTGCACATCTTT
GGCAGCATCAACGGCGTGGACTTCGACATGGTTGGACAAGGCACCGGCAATCCCAACGACGGCTACGAGG
AACTGAACCTGAAGTCCACAAAGGGCGACCTGCAGTTCAGCCCTTGGATTCTGGTGCCTCACATCGGCTA
CGGCTTCCACCAGTACCTGCCTTATCCTGACGGCATGAGCCCTTTTCAGGCCGCCATGGTGGATGGCTCT
GGCTACCAGGTTCACCGGACCATGCAGTTTGAAGATGGCGCCAGCCTGACCGTGAACTACAGATACACAT
ACGAGGGCAGCCACATCAAAGGCGAGGCCCAAGTGAAAGGCACAGGCTTTCCAGCCGATGGACCCGTGAT
GACCAATAGCCTGACAGCCGCCGACTGGTGCAGAAGCAAGAAAACATACCCCAACGACAAGACCATCATC
AGCACCTTCAAGTGGTCCTACACCACCGGCAACGGCAAGAGATACAGAAGCACCGCCAGAACCACCTACA
CCTTCGCCAAACCTATGGCCGCCAACTACCTGAAGAACCAGCCTATGTACGTGTTCCGCAAGACCGAGCT
GAAGCACAGCAAGACAGAACTGAACTTCAAAGAGTGGCAGAAAGCCTTCACCGACGTGATGGGCATGGAC
GAGCTGTATAAGTAGGCTAGCCTCGAGTCTAGAGTTAACGGCCATATTGGCCAATCTACGGGTGGCATCC
CTGTGACCCCTCCCCAGTGCCTCTCCTGGCCCTGGAAGTTGCCACTCCAGTGCCCACCAGCCTTGTCCTA
ATAAAATTAAGTTGCATCATTTTGTCTGACTAGGTGTCCTTCTATAATATTATGGGGTGGAGGGGGGTGG
TATGGAGCAAGGGGCAAGTTGGGAAGACAACCTGTAGGGCCTGCGGGGTCTATTGGGAACCAAGCTGGAG
TGCAGTGGCACAATCTTGGCTCACTGCAATCTCCGCCTCCTGGGTTCAAGCGATTCTCCTGCCTCAGCCT
CCCGAGTTGTTGGGATTCCAGGCATGCATGACCAGGCTCAGCTAATTTTTGTTTTTTTGGTAGAGACGGG
GTTTCACCATATTGGCCAGGCTGGTCTCCAACTCCTAATCTCAGGTGATCTACCCACCTTGGCCTCCCAA
ATTGCTGGGATTACAGGCGTGAACCACTGCTCCCTTCCCTGTCCTTCTGATTTTGTAGGTAACCACGTGC
GGACCGAGCGGCCGCAGGAACCCCTAGTGATGGAGTTGGCCACTCCCTCTCTGCGCGCTCGCTCGCTCAC
TGAGGCCGGGCGACCAAAGGTCGCCCGACGCCCGGGCTTTGCCCGGGCGGCCTCAGTGAGCGAGCGAGCG
CGCAGCTGCCTGCAGGGGCGCCTGATGCGGTATTTTCTCCTTACGCATCTGTGCGGTATTTCACACCGCA
TA
[95 nt withheld, positions 3223-3317]
T
[46 nt withheld, positions 3319-3364]
C
[141 nt withheld, positions 3366-3506]
CCTTTGACGTTGGAGTCCACGTTCTTT
[37 nt withheld, positions 3534-3570]
ACTCTATCTCGGGCTATTCTTTTGATTTATAAGGGATTTTGCCGATTTCGGTCTATTGGTTAAAAAATGA
GCTGATTTAACAAAAATTTAACGCGAATTTTAACAAAATATTAACGTTTACAATTTTATGGTGCACTCTC
AGTACAATCTGCTCTGATGCCGCATAGTTAAGCCAGCCCCGACACCCGCCAACACCCGCTGACGCGCCCT
GACGGGCTTGTCTGCTCCCGGCATCCGCTTACAGACAAGCTGTGACCGTCTCCGGGAGCTGCATGTGTCA
GAGGTTTTCACCGTCATCACCGAAACGCGCGAGACGAAAGGGCCTCGTGATACGCCTATTTTTATAGGTT
AATGTCATGATAATAATGGTTTCTTAGACGTCAGGTGGCACTTTTCGGGGAAATGTGCGCGGAACCCCTA
TTTGTTTATTTTTCTAAATACATTCAAATATGTATCCGCTCATGAGACAATAACCCTGATAAATGCTTCA
ATAATATTGAAAAAGGAAGAGTATGAGTATTCAACATTTCCGTGTCGCCCTTATTCCCTTTTTTGCGGCA
TTTTGCCTTCCTGTTTTTGCTCACCCAGAAACGCTGGTGAAAGTAAAAGATGCTGAAGATCAGTTGGGTG
CACGAGTGGGTTACATCGAACTGGATCTCAACAGCGGTAAGATCCTTGAGAGTTTTCGCCCCGAAGAACG
TTTTCCAATGATGAGCACTTTTAAAGTTCTGCTATGTGGCGCGGTATTATCCCGTATTGACGCCGGGCAA
GAGCAACTCGGTCGCCGCATACACTATTCTCAGAATGACTTGGTTGAGTACTCACCAGTCACAGAAAAGC
ATCTTACGGATGGCATGACAGTAAGAGAATTATGCAGTGCTGCCATAACCATGAGTGATAACACTGCGGC
CAACTTACTTCTGACAACGATCGGAGGACCGAAGGAGCTAACCGCTTTTTTGCACAACATGGGGGATCAT
GTAACTCGCCTTGATCGTTGGGAACCGGAGCTGAATGAAGCCATACCAAACGACGAGCGTGACACCACGA
TGCCTGTAGCAATGGCAACAACGTTGCGCAAACTATTAACTGGCGAACTACTTACTCTAGCTTCCCGGCA
ACAATTAATAGACTGGATGGAGGCGGATAAAGTTGCAGGACCACTTCTGCGCTCGGCCCTTCCGGCTGGC
TGGTTTATTGCTGATAAATCTGGAGCCGGTGAGCGTGGGTCTCGCGGTATCATTGCAGCACTGGGGCCAG
ATGGTAAGCCCTCCCGTATCGTAGTTATCTACACGACGGGGAGTCAGGCAACTATGGATGAACGAAATAG
ACAGATCGCTGAGATAGGTGCCTCACTGATTAAGCATTGGTAACTGTCAGACCAAGTTTACTCATATATA
CTTTAGATTGATTTAAAACTTCATTTTTAATTTAAAAGGATCTAGGTGAAGATCCTTTTTGATAATCTCA
TGACCAAAATCCCTTAACGTGAGTTTTCGTTCCACTGAGCGTCAGACCCCGTAGAAAAGATCAAAGGATC
TTCTTGAGATCCTTTTTTTCTGCGCGTAATCTGCTGCTTGCAAACAAAAAAACCACCGCTACCAGCGGTG
GTTTGTTTGCCGGATCAAGAGCTACCAACTCTTTTTCCGAAGGTAACTGGCTTCAGCAGAGCGCAGATAC
CAAATACTGTTCTTCTAGTGTAGCCGTAGTTAGGCCACCACTTCAAGAACTCTGTAGCACCGCCTACATA
CCTCGCTCTGCTAATCCTGTTACCAGTGGCTGCTGCCAGTGGCGATAAGTCGTGTCTTACCGGGTTGGAC
TCAAGACGATAGTTACCGGATAAGGCGCAGCGGTCGGGCTGAACGGGGGGTTCGTGCACACAGCCCAGCT
TGGAGCGAACGACCTACACCGAACTGAGATACCTACAGCGTGAGCTATGAGAAAGCGCCACGCTTCCCGA
AGGGAGAAAGGCGGACAGGTATCCGGTAAGCGGCAGGGTCGGAACAGGAGAGCGCACGAGGGAGCTTCCA
GGGGGAAACGCCTGGTATCTTTATAGTCCTGTCGGGTTTCGCCACCTCTGACTTGAGCGTCGATTTTTGT
GATGCTCGTCAGGGGGGCGGAGCCTATGGAAAAACGCCAGCAACGCGGCCTTTTTACGGTTCCTGGCCTT
TTGCTGGCCTTTTGCTCACATGTCCTGCAGGCAGCTGCGCGCTCGCTCGCTCACTGAGGCCGCCCGGGCG
TCGGGCGACCTTTGGTCGCCCGGCCTCAGTGAGCGAGCGAGCGCGCAGAGAGGGAGTGGCCAACTCCATC
ACTAGGGGTTCCT
