>Addgene plasmid #124102 | pAAV-UbC-mNeonGreen | depositor partial sequence | sequence record 236168 | Insert coding sequence
ATGGTTTCCAAGGGCGAAGAGGACAATATGGCCAGCCTGCCTGCCACACACGAGCTGCACATCTTTGGCA
GCATCAACGGCGTGGACTTCGACATGGTTGGACAAGGCACCGGCAATCCCAACGACGGCTACGAGGAACT
GAACCTGAAGTCCACAAAGGGCGACCTGCAGTTCAGCCCTTGGATTCTGGTGCCTCACATCGGCTACGGC
TTCCACCAGTACCTGCCTTATCCTGACGGCATGAGCCCTTTTCAGGCCGCCATGGTGGATGGCTCTGGCT
ACCAGGTTCACCGGACCATGCAGTTTGAAGATGGCGCCAGCCTGACCGTGAACTACAGATACACATACGA
GGGCAGCCACATCAAAGGCGAGGCCCAAGTGAAAGGCACAGGCTTTCCAGCCGATGGACCCGTGATGACC
AATAGCCTGACAGCCGCCGACTGGTGCAGAAGCAAGAAAACATACCCCAACGACAAGACCATCATCAGCA
CCTTCAAGTGGTCCTACACCACCGGCAACGGCAAGAGATACAGAAGCACCGCCAGAACCACCTACACCTT
CGCCAAACCTATGGCCGCCAACTACCTGAAGAACCAGCCTATGTACGTGTTCCGCAAGACCGAGCTGAAG
CACAGCAAGACAGAACTGAACTTCAAAGAGTGGCAGAAAGCCTTCACCGACGTGATGGGCATGGACGAGC
TGTATAAGTAG
